Addgene plasmid #41595: pFA6a-TRP1
Depositing lab: John Pringle. Depositing organization: University of North Carolina at Chapel Hill. Publication: Additional modules for versatile and economical PCR-based gene deletion and modification in Saccharomyces cerevisiae. Longtine MS, McKenzie A 3rd, Demarini DJ, Shah NG, Wach A, Brachat A, Philippsen P, Pringle JR. Yeast. 1998 Jul;14(10):953-61. 10.1002/(SICI)1097-0061(199807)14:10<953::AID-YEA293>3.0.CO;2-U PubMed 9717241.
Backbone
  Vector backbone: pFA6a
  Backbone size w/o insert (bp): 2300
  Vector type: Yeast genomic targeting
  Selectable markers: TRP1
Growth in bacteria
  Bacterial resistance: Ampicillin, 100 μg/mL
  Growth temperature: 37°C
  Growth strain: DH5alpha
  Copy number: Unknown
Gene/Insert
  Gene/Insert name: TRP1
  Species: S. cerevisiae (budding yeast)
  Insert size (bp): 1036
  Entrez Gene: TRP1 (a.k.a. YDR007W)
  Cloning method: Restriction Enzyme; 5′ cloning site BglII (not destroyed); 3′ cloning site PmeI (not destroyed)
  Sequencing primers: 5′ Sp6_primer; 3′ T7_promoter
Terms and licenses: Academic/Nonprofit Terms; Industry Terms: Not Available to Industry
How to cite: pFA6a-TRP1 was a gift from John Pringle (Addgene plasmid # 41595 ; http://n2t.net/addgene:41595 ; RRID:Addgene_41595)
