[The description below was written by a language model from this plasmid's Addgene catalogue record and the feature table of its GenBank file.]
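Description:
pFA6a-TRP1 is a small (about 3.4 kb) yeast genomic-targeting plasmid built on the pFA6a backbone, belonging to a set of modules designed for PCR-based gene deletion and modification in Saccharomyces cerevisiae. It is an E. coli-only replicon: the feature table shows a high-copy ColE1/pUC-type origin and a beta-lactamase gene with its own promoter conferring ampicillin resistance, but no yeast origin or centromere. The plasmid is therefore not meant to be maintained in yeast. It serves instead as a template from which a marker cassette is amplified.

The payload is an approximately 1 kb S. cerevisiae TRP1 fragment cloned between BglII and PmeI sites, both of which are retained. It comprises the native TRP1 promoter followed by the TRP1 coding sequence, which encodes phosphoribosylanthranilate isomerase, an enzyme required for tryptophan biosynthesis and a standard auxotrophic marker for trp1 strains. In the typical application of this plasmid family, the marker module is amplified with primers carrying tails homologous to a chromosomal target. The product is then transformed into yeast, where homologous recombination replaces the targeted locus and integrants are selected by tryptophan prototrophy. This version carries the marker alone, with no annotated epitope tag, fluorescent protein or regulatable promoter, which fits use in simple gene deletion.

SP6 and T7 bacteriophage promoters flank the insert and mainly serve as sequencing primer sites for checking the cassette. The annotated Shine-Dalgarno motif downstream of TRP1 and the various other primer-binding sites appear to be automated sequence matches rather than functional design elements.
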