LOCUS       Exported 3421 bp ds-DNA circular SYN 12-MAY-2021
DEFINITION  synthetic circular DNA
ACCESSION   .
VERSION     .
KEYWORDS    pFA6a-TRP1
SOURCE      synthetic DNA construct
  ORGANISM  synthetic DNA construct
REFERENCE   1 (bases 1 to 3421)
  AUTHORS   Longtine MS, McKenzie A 3rd, Demarini DJ, Shah NG, Wach A, Brachat
            A, Philippsen P, Pringle JR
  TITLE     Additional modules for versatile and economical PCR-based gene
            deletion and modification in Saccharomyces cerevisiae.
  JOURNAL   Yeast. 1998 Jul;14(10):953-61.
  PUBMED    9717241
REFERENCE   2 (bases 1 to 3421)
  AUTHORS   .
  TITLE     Direct Submission
  JOURNAL   Exported May 12, 2021 from SnapGene Server 1.1.58
            http://www.snapgene.com
FEATURES             Location/Qualifiers
     source          1..3421
                     /organism="synthetic DNA construct"
                     /mol_type="other DNA"
     promoter        76..223
                     /gene="S. cerevisiae TRP1"
                     /label=TRP1 promoter
     CDS             224..898
                     /codon_start=1
                     /gene="S. cerevisiae TRP1"
                     /product="phosphoribosylanthranilate isomerase, required
                     for tryptophan biosynthesis"
                     /label=TRP1
                     /note="yeast auxotrophic marker"
                     /translation="MSVINFTGSSGPLVKVCGLQSTEAAECALDSDADLLGIICVPNRK
                     RTIDPVIARKISSLVKAYKNSSGTPKYLVGVFRNQPKEDVLALVNDYGIDIVQLHGDES
                     WQEYQEFLGLPVIKRLVFPKDCNILLSAASQKPHSFIPLFDSEAGGTGELLDWNSISDW
                     VGRQESPESLHFMLAGGLTPENVGDALRLNGVIGVDVSGGVETNGVKDSNKIANFVKNA
                     KK"
     RBS             978..986
                     /label=Shine-Dalgarno sequence
                     /note="full consensus sequence for ribosome-binding sites
                     upstream of start codons in E. coli; complementary to a
                     region in the 3' end of the 16S rRNA (Chen et al., 1994)"
     primer_bind     complement(1058..1077)
                     /label=T7
                     /note="T7 promoter, forward primer"
     promoter        complement(1059..1077)
                     /label=T7 promoter
                     /note="promoter for bacteriophage T7 RNA polymerase"
     primer_bind     complement(1164..1181)
                     /label=L4440
                     /note="L4440 vector, forward primer"
     rep_origin      complement(1335..1923)
                     /direction=LEFT
                     /label=ori
                     /note="high-copy-number ColE1/pMB1/pBR322/pUC origin of
                     replication"
     primer_bind     complement(1415..1434)
                     /label=pBR322ori-F
                     /note="pBR322 origin, forward primer"
     CDS             complement(2094..2954)
                     /codon_start=1
                     /gene="bla"
                     /product="beta-lactamase"
                     /label=AmpR
                     /note="confers resistance to ampicillin, carbenicillin, and
                     related antibiotics"
                     /translation="MSIQHFRVALIPFFAAFCLPVFAHPETLVKVKDAEDQLGARVGYI
                     ELDLNSGKILESFRPEERFPMMSTFKVLLCGAVLSRIDAGQEQLGRRIHYSQNDLVEYS
                     PVTEKHLTDGMTVRELCSAAITMSDNTAANLLLTTIGGPKELTAFLHNMGDHVTRLDRW
                     EPELNEAIPNDERDTTMPVAMATTLRKLLTGELLTLASRQQLIDWMEADKVAGPLLRSA
                     LPAGWFIADKSGAGERGSRGIIAALGPDGKPSRIVVIYTTGSQATMDERNRQIAEIGAS
                     LIKHW"
     primer_bind     2717..2736
                     /label=Amp-R
                     /note="Ampicillin resistance gene, reverse primer"
     promoter        complement(2955..3059)
                     /gene="bla"
                     /label=AmpR promoter
     primer_bind     3127..3145
                     /label=pBRforEco
                     /note="pBR322 vectors, upsteam of EcoRI site, forward
                     primer"
     primer_bind     complement(3183..3205)
                     /label=pGEX 3'
                     /note="pGEX vectors, reverse primer"
     primer_bind     3305..3324
                     /label=pRS-marker
                     /note="pRS vectors, use to sequence yeast selectable
                     marker"
     promoter        3405..2
                     /label=SP6 promoter
                     /note="promoter for bacteriophage SP6 RNA polymerase"
     primer_bind     3405..1
                     /label=SP6
                     /note="SP6 promoter, forward primer"
ORIGIN
        1 gaacgcggcc gccagctgaa gcttcgtacg ctgcaggtcg acggatcccc gggttaatta
       61 aggcgcgcca gatctgtaca atcttgatcc ggagcttttc tttttttgcc gattaagaat
      121 taattcggtc gaaaaaagaa aaggagaggg ccaagaggga gggcattggt gactattgag
      181 cacgtgagta tacgtgatta agcacacaaa ggcagcttgg agtatgtctg ttattaattt
      241 cacaggtagt tctggtccat tggtgaaagt ttgcggcttg cagagcacag aggccgcaga
      301 atgtgctcta gattccgatg ctgacttgct gggtattata tgtgtgccca atagaaagag
      361 aacaattgac ccggttattg caaggaaaat ttcaagtctt gtaaaagcat ataaaaatag
      421 ttcaggcact ccgaaatact tggttggcgt gtttcgtaat caacctaagg aggatgtttt
      481 ggctctggtc aatgattacg gcattgatat cgtccaactg catggagatg agtcgtggca
      541 agaataccaa gagttcctcg gtttgccagt tattaaaaga ctcgtatttc caaaagactg
      601 caacatacta ctcagtgcag cttcacagaa acctcattcg tttattccct tgtttgattc
      661 agaagcaggt gggacaggtg aacttttgga ttggaactcg atttctgact gggttggaag
      721 gcaagagagc cccgaaagct tacattttat gttagctggt ggactgacgc cagaaaatgt
      781 tggtgatgcg cttagattaa atggcgttat tggtgttgat gtaagcggag gtgtggagac
      841 aaatggtgta aaagactcta acaaaatagc aaatttcgtc aaaaatgcta agaaataggt
      901 tattactgag tagtatttat ttaagtattg tttgtgcact tgccgatcta tgcggtgtga
      961 aataccgcac agatgcgtaa ggaggtttaa acgagctcga attcatcgat gatatcagat
     1021 ccactagtgg cctatgcggc cgcggatctg ccggtctccc tatagtgagt cgtattaatt
     1081 tcgataagcc aggttaacct gcattaatga atcggccaac gcgcggggag aggcggtttg
     1141 cgtattgggc gctcttccgc ttcctcgctc actgactcgc tgcgctcggt cgttcggctg
     1201 cggcgagcgg tatcagctca ctcaaaggcg gtaatacggt tatccacaga atcaggggat
     1261 aacgcaggaa agaacatgtg agcaaaaggc cagcaaaagg ccaggaaccg taaaaaggcc
     1321 gcgttgctgg cgtttttcca taggctccgc ccccctgacg agcatcacaa aaatcgacgc
     1381 tcaagtcaga ggtggcgaaa cccgacagga ctataaagat accaggcgtt tccccctgga
     1441 agctccctcg tgcgctctcc tgttccgacc ctgccgctta ccggatacct gtccgccttt
     1501 ctcccttcgg gaagcgtggc gctttctcaa tgctcacgct gtaggtatct cagttcggtg
     1561 taggtcgttc gctccaagct gggctgtgtg cacgaacccc ccgttcagcc cgaccgctgc
     1621 gccttatccg gtaactatcg tcttgagtcc aacccggtaa gacacgactt atcgccactg
     1681 gcagcagcca ctggtaacag gattagcaga gcgaggtatg taggcggtgc tacagagttc
     1741 ttgaagtggt ggcctaacta cggctacact agaaggacag tatttggtat ctgcgctctg
     1801 ctgaagccag ttaccttcgg aaaaagagtt ggtagctctt gatccggcaa acaaaccacc
     1861 gctggtagcg gtggtttttt tgtttgcaag cagcagatta cgcgcagaaa aaaaggatct
     1921 caagaagatc ctttgatctt ttctacgggg tctgacgctc agtggaacga aaactcacgt
     1981 taagggattt tggtcatgag attatcaaaa aggatcttca cctagatcct tttaaattaa
     2041 aaatgaagtt ttaaatcaat ctaaagtata tatgagtaaa cttggtctga cagttaccaa
     2101 tgcttaatca gtgaggcacc tatctcagcg atctgtctat ttcgttcatc catagttgcc
     2161 tgactccccg tcgtgtagat aactacgata cgggagggct taccatctgg ccccagtgct
     2221 gcaatgatac cgcgagaccc acgctcaccg gctccagatt tatcagcaat aaaccagcca
     2281 gccggaaggg ccgagcgcag aagtggtcct gcaactttat ccgcctccat ccagtctatt
     2341 aattgttgcc gggaagctag agtaagtagt tcgccagtta atagtttgcg caacgttgtt
     2401 gccattgcta caggcatcgt ggtgtcacgc tcgtcgtttg gtatggcttc attcagctcc
     2461 ggttcccaac gatcaaggcg agttacatga tcccccatgt tgtgcaaaaa agcggttagc
     2521 tccttcggtc ctccgatcgt tgtcagaagt aagttggccg cagtgttatc actcatggtt
     2581 atggcagcac tgcataattc tcttactgtc atgccatccg taagatgctt ttctgtgact
     2641 ggtgagtact caaccaagtc attctgagaa tagtgtatgc ggcgaccgag ttgctcttgc
     2701 ccggcgtcaa tacgggataa taccgcgcca catagcagaa ctttaaaagt gctcatcatt
     2761 ggaaaacgtt cttcggggcg aaaactctca aggatcttac cgctgttgag atccagttcg
     2821 atgtaaccca ctcgtgcacc caactgatct tcagcatctt ttactttcac cagcgtttct
     2881 gggtgagcaa aaacaggaag gcaaaatgcc gcaaaaaagg gaataagggc gacacggaaa
     2941 tgttgaatac tcatactctt cctttttcaa tattattgaa gcatttatca gggttattgt
     3001 ctcatgagcg gatacatatt tgaatgtatt tagaaaaata aacaaatagg ggttccgcgc
     3061 acatttcccc gaaaagtgcc acctgacgtc taagaaacca ttattatcat gacattaacc
     3121 tataaaaata ggcgtatcac gaggcccttt cgtctcgcgc gtttcggtga tgacggtgaa
     3181 aacctctgac acatgcagct cccggagacg gtcacagctt gtctgtaagc ggatgccggg
     3241 agcagacaag cccgtcaggg cgcgtcagcg ggtgttggcg ggtgtcgggg ctggcttaac
     3301 tatgcggcat cagagcagat tgtactgaga gtgcaccata tggacatatt gtcgttagaa
     3361 cgcggctaca attaatacat aaccttatgt atcatacaca tacgatttag gtgacactat
     3421 a
//
