>Addgene plasmid #41595 | pFA6a-TRP1 | addgene partial sequence | sequence record 56366 | Sp6 5'-ATTTAGGTGACACTATAG-3'
TACGCTGCAGGTCGACGGATCCCCGGGTTAATTAAGGCGCGCCAGATCTGTACAATCTTGATCCGGAGCT
TTTCTTTTTTTGCCGATTAAGAATTAATTCGGTCGAAAAAAGAAAAGGAGAGGGCCAAGAGGGAGGGCAT
TGGTGACTATTGAGCACGTGAGTATACGTGATTAAGCACACAAAGGCAGCTTGGAGTATGTCTGTTATTA
ATTTCACAGGTAGTTCTGGTCCATTGGTGAAAGTTTGCGGCTTGCAGAGCACAGAGGCCGCAGAATGTGC
TCTAGATTCCGATGCTGACTTGCTGGGTATTATATGTGTGCCCAATAGAAAGAGAACAATTGACCCGGTT
ATTGCAAGGAAAATTTCAAGTCTTGTAAAAGCATATAAAAATAGTTCAGGCACTCCGAAATACTTGGTTG
GCGTGTTTCGTAATCAACCTAAGGAGGATGTTTTGGCTCTGGTCAATGATTACGGCATTGATATCGTCCA
ACTGCATGGAGATGAGTCGTGGCAAGAATACCAAGAGTTCCTCGGTTTGCCAGTTATTAAAAGACTCGTA
TTTCCAAAAGACTGCAACATACTACTCAGTGCAGCTTCACAGAAACCTCATTCGTTTATTCCCTTGTTTG
ATTCAGAAGCAGGTGGGACAGGTGAACTTTTGGATTGGAACTCGATTTCTGACTGGGTTGGAAGGCAAGA
GAGCCCCGAAAGCTTACATTTTATGTTAGCTGGTGGACTGACGCCAGAAAATGTTGGTGATGCGCTTAGA
TTAAATGGCGTTATTGGTGTTGATGTAAGCGGAGGTGTGGAGACAAATGGTGTAAAAGACTCTAACAAAA
TAGCAAATTTCGTCAAAAATGCTAAGAAATAGGTTATTACTGAGTAGTATTTATTTAAGTATTGTTTGTG
CACTTGCCGATCTATGCGGTGTGAAATAC
